Addgene plasmid #57577: tdEos-Alpha-Actinin2-N-18
Purpose: Localization: Alpha Actinin, Excitation: 505 / 569, Emission: 516 / 581
Depositing lab: Michael Davidson. Depositing organization: Florida State University, Tallahassee.
Backbone
  Vector backbone: tdEos-N1
  Backbone size w/o insert (bp): 4750
  Vector type: Mammalian Expression
  Selectable markers: Neomycin (select with G418)
Growth in bacteria
  Bacterial resistance: Kanamycin, 50 μg/mL
  Growth temperature: 37°C
  Growth strain: DH5alpha
  Copy number: High Copy
Gene/Insert
  Gene/Insert name: Alpha-Actinin2 (alt name: NM_001103.3)
  Species: H. sapiens (human)
  Entrez Gene: ACTN2 (a.k.a. CMD1AA, CMH23, CMYP8, MPD6, MYOCOZ)
  Promoter: CMV
  Tag / fusion protein: tdEos (C terminal on backbone)
  Cloning method: Unknown
  Sequencing primers: 5′ CMV-F; 3′ SV40pA-R
Terms and licenses: Academic/Nonprofit Terms; Industry Terms
Depositor comments: . Excitation = 505 / 569; Emission = 516 / 581
How to cite: tdEos-Alpha-Actinin2-N-18 was a gift from Michael Davidson (Addgene plasmid # 57577 ; http://n2t.net/addgene:57577 ; RRID:Addgene_57577)
