[The description below was written by a language model from this plasmid's Addgene catalogue record.]
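Description:
tdEos-Alpha-Actinin2-N-18 is a mammalian expression plasmid built on the tdEos-N1 backbone (about 4.75 kb without the insert), an N1-style fluorescent protein fusion vector in which the gene of interest is placed upstream of the fluorescent protein. It is maintained as a high-copy plasmid in E. coli under kanamycin selection, and it carries a neomycin resistance marker that allows G418 selection of transfected mammalian cells. No feature table accompanies the record, so the origin of replication and the exact polyadenylation elements are not itemised, although the listed 3′ sequencing primer implies an SV40 polyadenylation signal downstream of the fusion.

The insert is human alpha-actinin 2 (ACTN2), an actin cross-linking protein of the spectrin superfamily best known as a Z-disc component in striated muscle. It is expressed from the CMV promoter with tdEos fused to its C terminus. The "N-18" in the name probably denotes the linker between the two parts, but the record does not say so explicitly. tdEos is a tandem-dimer version of the photoconvertible protein Eos. The two excitation/emission pairs recorded (505/516 nm and 569/581 nm) correspond to its green state and its red state, to which it is typically converted by violet or near-UV illumination.

The stated purpose is localization of alpha-actinin, so the construct serves as a marker for alpha-actinin-containing actin structures in live or fixed cells. Its photoconvertible tag makes it suited to tracking selectively highlighted protein populations and to single-molecule localization approaches such as PALM.
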