>Addgene plasmid #57577 | tdEos-Alpha-Actinin2-N-18 | depositor partial sequence | sequence record 88725 | insert sequence
GATCCGCTAGCGCTACCGGACTCAGATCTCGAGACCGCCTAGCGCTACCGGACTCAGATCTCGAGACCGC
CATGAACCAGATAGAGCCCGGCGTGCAGTACAACTACGTGTACGACGAGGATGAGTACATGATCCAGGAG
GAGGAGTGGGACCGCGACCTGCTCCTGGACCCAGCCTGGGAGAAGCAGCAGAGGAAGACCTTCACTGCCT
GGTGTAACTCCCACCTAAGGAAAGCCGGCACCCAGATTGAGAACATCGAGGAAGACTTCAGGAATGGCCT
TAAGCTCATGCTGCTTTTGGAAGTCATCTCAGGGGAAAGGCTGCCCAAACCTGACCGGGGAAAAATGCGG
TTCCACAAAATTGCTAATGTCAACAAAGCTTTGGATTACATAGCCAGCAAAGGGGTGAAACTGGTGTCCA
TCGGCGCTGAAGAAATTGTTGATGGCAATGTGAAAATGACCCTGGGTATGATCTGGACCATCATCCTTCG
CTTTGCTATTCAGGATATTTCGGTTGAAGAAACATCTGCCAAAGAAGGTCTGCTGCTTTGGTGTCAGAGG
AAAACTGCTCCTTATAGAAATGTGAACATTCAGAACTTCCATACTAGCTGGAAAGATGGCCTTGGACTCT
GTGCCCTCATCCACCGACACCGGCCTGACCTCATTGACTACTCAAAGCTTAACAAGGATGACCCCATAGG
AAATATTAACCTGGCCATGGAAATCGCTGAGAAGCACCTGGATATTCCTAAAATGTTGGATGCTGAAGAC
ATCGTGAACACCCCTAAACCCGATGAAAGAGCCATCATGACGTACGTCTCTTGCTTCTACCACGCTTTTG
CGGGCGCGGAGCAGGCCGAGACAGCGGCTAACAGGATATGTAAGGTTCTTGCTGTGAATCAAGAGAATGA
GAGGCTGATGGAAGAATATGAGAGGCTAGCGAGTGAGCTTTTGGAATGGATTCGTCGCACGATCCCCTGG
CTGGAGAACCGGACTCCCGAGAAGACCATGCAAGCCATGCAGAAGAAGCTGGAGGACTTCCGGGATTACC
GCCGGAAGCACAAGCCACCCAAGGTGCAGGAGAAATGCCAGCTGGAGATCAACTTCAACACGCTGCAGAC
CAAGCTGCGGATCAGCAACCGTCCTGCCTTCATGCCCTCCGAGGGCAAGATGGTGTCGGATATTGCTGGT
GCCTGGCAGAGGCTGGAGCAGGCTGAGAAGGGTTACGAGGAGTGGTTGCTCAATGAGATTCGGAGACTGG
AGCGCTTGGAACACCTGGCTGAGAAGTTCAGGCAGAAGGCCTCAACGCACGAGACTTGGGCTTATGGCAA
AGAGCAGATCTTGCTGCAGAAGGATTACGAGTCGGCGTCGCTGACAGAGGTGCGGGCTCTGCTGCGGAAG
CACGAGGCGTTCGAGAGCGACCTGGCAGCGCACCAGGACCGCGTGGAGCAGATCGCAGCCATCGCGCAGG
AGCTCAATGAACTGGACTATCACGACGCTGTGAATGTCAATGATCGGTGCCAGAAAATTTGTGACCAGTG
GGACCGACTGGGAACGCTTACTCAGAAGAGGAGAGAAGCCCTAGAGAGAATGGAGAAATTGCTAGAAACC
ATTGATCAGCTTCACCTGGAGTTTGCCAAGAGGGCTGCTCCTTTCAACAATTGGATGGAGGGCGCTATGG
AGGATCTGCAAGATATGTTCATTGTCCACAGCATTGAGGAGATCCAGAGTCTGATCACTGCGCATGAGCA
GTTCAAGGCCACGCTGCCCGAGGCGGACGGAGAGCGGCAGTCCATCATGGCCATCCAGAACGAGGTGGAG
AAGGTGATTCAGAGCTACAACATCAGAATCAGCTCAAGCAACCCGTACAGCACTGTCACCATGGATGAGC
TCCGGACCAAGTGGGACAAGGTGAAGCAACTCGTGCCCATCCGCGATCAATCCCTGCAGGAGGAGCTGGC
TCGCCAGCATGCTAACGAGCGTCTGAGGCGCCAGTTTGCTGCCCAAGCCAATGCCATTGGGCCCTGGATC
CAGAACAAGATGGAGGAGATTGCCCGGAGCTCCATCCAGATCACAGGAGCCCTGGAAGACCAGATGAACC
AGCTGAAGCAGTATGAGCACAACATCATCAACTATAAGAACAACATCGACAAGCTGGAGGGAGACCATCA
GCTCATCCAGGAGGCCCTTGTCTTTGACAACAAGCACACGAACTACACGATGGAGCACATTCGTGTTGGA
TGGGAGCTGCTGCTGACAACCATCGCCAGAACCATCAATGAGGTGGAGACTCAGATCCTGACGAGAGATG
CGAAGGGCATCACCCAGGAGCAGATGAATGAGTTCAGAGCCTCCTTCAACCACTTTGACAGGAGGAAGAA
TGGCCTGATGGATCATGAGGATTTCAGAGCCTGCCTGATTTCCATGGGTTATGACCTGGGTGAAGCCGAA
TTTGCCCGCATTATGACCCTGGTAGATCCCAACGGGCAAGGCACCGTCACCTTCCAATCCTTCATCGACT
TCATGACTAGAGAGACGGCTGACACCGACACTGCCGAGCAGGTCATCGCCTCCTTCCGGATCCTGGCTTC
TGATAAGCCATACATCCTGGCGGAGGAGCTGCGTCGGGAGCTGCCCCCGGATCAGGCCCAGTACTGCATC
AAGAGGATGCCCGCCTACTCGGGCCCAGGCAGTGTGCCTGGTGCACTGGATTACGCTGCGTTCTCTTCCG
CACTCTACGGGGAGAGCGATCTGGGTAGCGCATCCGGGGGTGCGTCAGGCGGCAGCGGATCTGGACCGGT
CGCCACCATGAGTGCGATTAAGCCAGACATGAAGATCAACCTCCGTATGGAAGGCAACGTAAACGGGCAC
CACTTTGTGATCGACGGAGATGGTACAGGCAAGCCTTTTGAGGGAAAACAGAGTATGGATCTTGAAGTCA
AAGAGGGCGGACCTCTGCCTTTTGCCTTTGATATCCTGACCACTGCATTCCATTACGGCAACAGGGTATT
CGCCGAATATCCAGACCACATACAAGACTATTTTAAGCAGTCGTTTCCTAAGGGGTATTCGTGGGAACGA
AGCTTGACTTTCGAAGACGGGGGCATTTGCATTGCCAGAAACGACATAACAATGGAAGGGGACACTTTCT
ATAATAAAGTTCGATTTCACGGTGTAAACTTTCCCGCCAATGGTCCAGTTATGCAGAAGAAGACGCTGAA
ATGGGAGCCCTCCACTGAGAAAATGTATGTGCGTGATGGAGTGCTGACTGGTGATATTCGCATGGCTTTG
TTGCTTGAAGGAAATGCCCATTACCGATGTGACTTCAGAACTACTTACAAAGCTAAGGAGAAGGGTGTCA
AGTTACCAGGCTACCACTTTGTGGACCACTGCATTGAGATTTTAAGCCATGACAAAGATTACAACAAGGT
TAAGCTGTATGAGCATGCTGTTGCTCATTCTGGATTGCCTGACAATGCCAGACGATCCGGTAGCGGTCAC
GGTACTGGTTCTACTGGTTCTGGTTCTTCTGAGAGTGCGATTAAGCCAGACATGAAGATCAACCTCCGTA
TGGAAGGCAACGTAAACGGGCACCACTTTGTGATCGACGGAGATGGTACAGGCAAGCCTTTTGAGGGAAA
ACAGAGTATGGATCTTGAAGTCAAAGAGGGCGGACCTCTGCCTTTTGCCTTTGATATCCTGACCACTGCA
TTCCATTACGGCAACAGGGTATTCGCCGAATATCCAGACCACATACAAGACTATTTTAAGCAGTCGTTTC
CTAAGGGGTATTCGTGGGAACGAAGCTTGACTTTCGAAGACGGGGGCATTTGCATTGCCAGAAACGACAT
AACAATGGAAGGGGACACTTTCTATAATAAAGTTCGATTTCACGGTGTAAACTTTCCCGCCAATGGTCCA
GTTATGCAGAAGAAGACGCTGAAATGGGAGCCCTCCACTGAGAAAATGTATGTGCGTGATGGAGTGCTGA
CTGGTGATATTCGCATGGCTTTGTTGCTTGAAGGAAATGCCCATTACCGATGTGACTTCAGAACTACTTA
CAAAGCTAAGGAGAAGGGTGTCAAGTTACCAGGCTACCACTTTGTGGACCACTGCATTGAGATTTTAAGC
CATGACAAAGATTACAACAAGGTTAAGCTGTATGAGCATGCTGTTGCTCATTCTGGATTGCCTGACAATG
CCAGACGATAAGCGGCCGCGACTCTAGATCATAATCAGCCATACCAC
