>Addgene plasmid #57577 | tdEos-Alpha-Actinin2-N-18 | addgene partial sequence | sequence record 114346 | CMV-F 5'-CGCAAATGGGCGGTAGGCGTG-3'
TCAGATCCGCTAGCGCTACCGGACTCAGATCTCGAGACCGCCATGAACCAGATAGAGCCCGGCGTGCAGT
ACAACTACGTGTACGACGAGGATGAGTACATGATCCAGGAGGAGGAGTGGGACCGCGACCTGCTCCTGGA
CCCAGCCTGGGAGAAGCAGCAGAGGAAGACCTTCACTGCCTGGTGTAACTCCCACCTAAGGAAAGCCGGC
ACCCAGATTGAGAACATCGAGGAAGACTTCAGGAATGGCCTTAAGCTCATGCTGCTTTTGGAAGTCATCT
CAGGGGAAAGGCTGCCCAAACCTGACCGGGGAAAAATGCGGTTCCACAAAATTGCTAATGTCAACAAAGC
TTTGGATTACATAGCCAGCAAAGGGGTGAAACTGGTGTCCATCGGCGCTGAAGAAATTGTTGATGGCAAT
GTGAAAATGACCCTGGGTATGATCTGGACCATCATCCTTCGCTTTGCTATTCAGGATATTTCGGTTGAAG
AAACATCTGCCAAAGAAGGTCTGCTGCTTTGGTGTCAGAGGAAAACTGCTCCTTATAGAAATGTGAACAT
TCAGAACTTCCATACTAGCTGGAAAGATGGCCTTGGACTCTGTGCCCTCATCCACCGACACCGGCCTGAC
CTCATTGACTACTCAAAGCTTAACAAGGATGACCCCATAGGAAATATTAACCTGGCCATGGAAATCGCTG
AGAAGCACCTGGATATTCCTAAAATGTTGGATGCTGAAGACATCGTGAACACCCCTAAACCCGATGAAAG
AGCCATCATGACGTACGTCTCTTGCTTCTA
