>Addgene plasmid #57577 | tdEos-Alpha-Actinin2-N-18 | addgene partial sequence | sequence record 114347 | SV40pA-R 5'-GAAATTTGTGATGCTATTGC-3'
TTGCATTCATTTTATGTTTCAGGTTCAGGGGGAGGTGTGGGAGGTTTTTTAAAGCAAGTAAAACCTCTAC
AAATGTGGTATGGCTGATTATGATCTAGAGTCGCGGCCGCTTATCGTCTGGCATTGTCAGGCAATCCAGA
ATGAGCAACAGCATGCTCATACAGCTTAACCTTGTTGTAATCTTTGTCATGGCTTAAAATCTCAATGCAG
TGGTCCACAAAGTGGTAGCCTGGTAACTTGACACCCTTCTCCTTAGCTTTGTAAGTAGTTCTGAAGTCAC
ATCGGTAATGGGCATTTCCTTCAAGCAACAAAGCCATGCGAATATCACCAGTCAGCACTCCATCACGCAC
ATACATTTTCTCAGTGGAGGGCTCCCATTTCAGCGTCTTCTTCTGCATAACTGGACCATTGGCGGGAAAG
TTTACACCGTGAAATCGAACTTTATTATAGAAAGTGTCCCCTTCCATTGTTATGTCGTTTCTGGCAATGC
AAATGCCCCCGTCTTCGAAAGTCAAGCTTCGTTCCCACGAATACCCCTTAGGAAACGACTGCTTAAAATA
GTCTTGTATGTGGTCTGGATATTCGGCGAATACCCTGTTGCCGTAATGGAATGCAGTGGTCAGGATATCA
AAGGCAAAAGGCAGAGGTCCGCCCTCTTTGACTTCAAGATCCATACTCTGTTTTCCCTCAAAAGGCTTGC
CTGTACCATCTCCGTCGATCACAAAGTGGTGCCCGTTTACGTTGCCTTCCATACGGAGGTTGATCTTCAT
GTCTGGCTTAATCGCACTCT
